Addgene plasmid #67038: HaloTag-G protein gamma-1
Purpose: G protein gamma-1 tagged with HaloTag on amino terminus
Depositing lab: Catherine Berlot. Depositing organization: Geisinger Health Center.
Backbone
  Vector backbone: pHT2
  Backbone manufacturer: Promega
  Backbone size w/o insert (bp): 3988
  Total vector size (bp): 5179
  Vector type: Mammalian Expression
Growth in bacteria
  Bacterial resistance: Ampicillin, 100 μg/mL
  Growth temperature: 37°C
  Growth strain: DH10B
  Copy number: High Copy
Gene/Insert
  Gene/Insert name: HaloTag-G protein gamma-1 (alt name: GNGT1)
  Species: B. taurus (bovine)
  Insert size (bp): 1191
  Entrez Gene: GNGT1
  Promoter: CMV
  Tag / fusion protein: HaloTag (N terminal on insert)
  Cloning method: Restriction Enzyme; 5′ cloning site NheI (not destroyed); 3′ cloning site NotI (not destroyed)
  Sequencing primers: 5′ CMV Forward; 3′ EBV Reverse
Resource information
  A portion of this plasmid was derived from a plasmid made by: Gamma-1 cDNA obtained from Janet Robishaw, Weis Center for Research, Geisinger Clinic, Danville PA. HaloTag pHT2 was purchased from Promega.
Terms and licenses: Academic/Nonprofit Terms; Industry Terms: Not Available to Industry
Depositor comments: Gamma-1 insert can be retrieved from pHT2 using Ngo MIV.
How to cite: HaloTag-G protein gamma-1 was a gift from Catherine Berlot (Addgene plasmid # 67038 ; http://n2t.net/addgene:67038 ; RRID:Addgene_67038)
