[The description below was written by a language model from this plasmid's Addgene catalogue record and pLannotate feature annotations shown in this document.]
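Description:
HaloTag-G protein gamma-1 is a 5,179 bp mammalian expression plasmid built on the Promega pHT2 HaloTag backbone. It encodes bovine G protein gamma-1 (GNGT1, the transducin gamma subunit) fused at its amino terminus to HaloTag. It is propagated in E. coli as a high-copy plasmid through a ColE1/pUC-type origin and is selected with ampicillin via the β-lactamase gene. An f1 origin is also present, which allows single-stranded DNA production. No mammalian selection marker is annotated, so the record is most consistent with transient expression.

The expression cassette runs from the human cytomegalovirus immediate early enhancer and promoter through a chimeric β-globin/immunoglobulin intron, a part commonly included to improve transcript processing and expression. The fusion open reading frame follows, and an SV40 polyadenylation signal terminates the cassette. A T7 promoter sits just upstream of the coding region and could support in vitro transcription, while a T3 promoter fragment lies downstream in the opposite orientation. The first coding segment is annotated as dhaA, the Rhodococcus haloalkane dehalogenase from which HaloTag was engineered. It is followed after a short linker by the GNGT1 coding sequence. The combined insert was cloned between NheI and NotI sites, both retained, and the depositor notes that the gamma-1 segment can be excised with NgoMIV.

HaloTag forms a covalent bond with synthetic chloroalkane ligands carrying fluorophores or affinity handles. The construct therefore lends itself to labelling the gamma-1 subunit in living or fixed mammalian cells, for example to follow its localization or to capture it, although the record itself states only that it provides the tagged protein.
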