Features (pLannotate 1.2.2; 16 found; start..end, strand, type, name):
    140..517     +  enhancer       CMV enhancer: human cytomegalovirus immediate early enhancer
    519..718     +  promoter       CMV promoter: human cytomegalovirus (CMV) immediate early promoter
    857..989     +  intron         chimeric intron: chimera between introns from human β-globin and immunoglobulin heavy chain genes
   1034..1052    +  promoter       T7 promoter: promoter for bacteriophage T7 RNA polymerase
   1087..1965    +  CDS            dhaA: DHAA_RHOSD - Experimental evidence at protein level: Swiss-Prot protein existence level 1. Catalyzes hydrolytic cleavage of carbon-halogen bonds in halogenated aliphatic compounds, leading to the formation of the corresponding primary alcohols, halide ions and protons. Has a broad substrate specificity, which includes primary, secondary and cyclic haloalkanes (chain length > C4). From Rhodococcus sp. (strain TDTM0003).
   1987..2208    +  CDS            GNGT1: GBG1_BOVIN - Experimental evidence at protein level: Swiss-Prot protein existence level 1. Guanine nucleotide-binding proteins (G proteins) are involved as a modulator or transducer in various transmembrane signaling systems. The beta and gamma chains are required for the GTPase activity, for replacement of GDP by GTP, and for G protein-effector interaction. From Bos taurus (Bovine).
   2253..2270    -  promoter       T3 promoter (fragment): promoter for bacteriophage T3 RNA polymerase
   2288..2409    -  polyA_signal   SV40 poly(A) signal: SV40 polyadenylation signal
   2432..2500    -  CDS            large T antigen (fragment): large T antigen from SV40 (simian virus 40)
   2524..2591    +  CDS            lacZα (fragment): LacZα fragment of β-galactosidase; lacZ fragment
   2595..3050    +  rep_origin     f1 ori (sequence partly withheld): f1 bacteriophage origin of replication; arrow indicates direction of (+) strand synthesis
   3051..3150    -  misc_feature   bom (fragment): basis of mobility region from pBR322
   3252..3287    -  CDS            rop (fragment): Rop protein, which maintains plasmids at low copy number; rop
   3382..3486    +  promoter       AmpR promoter: bla
   3487..4347    +  CDS            AmpR: β-lactamase; bla; confers resistance to ampicillin, carbenicillin, and related antibiotics
   4518..5106    +  rep_origin     ori: high-copy-number ColE1/pMB1/pBR322/pUC origin of replication
>Addgene plasmid #67038 | HaloTag-G protein gamma-1 | depositor full sequence | sequence record 115574 | HaloTag-G protein gamma-1 sequence 5179 bps
TCAATATTGGCCATTAGCCATATTATTCATTGGTTATATAGCATAAATCAATATTGGCTATTGGCCATTG
CATACGTTGTATCTATATCATAATATGTACATTTATATTGGCTCATGTCCAATATGACCGCCATGTTGGC
ATTGATTATTGACTAGTTATTAATAGTAATCAATTACGGGGTCATTAGTTCATAGCCCATATATGGAGTT
CCGCGTTACATAACTTACGGTAAATGGCCCGCCTGGCTGACCGCCCAACGACCCCCGCCCATTGACGTCA
ATAATGACGTATGTTCCCATAGTAACGCCAATAGGGACTTTCCATTGACGTCAATGGGTGGAGTATTTAC
GGTAAACTGCCCACTTGGCAGTACATCAAGTGTATCATATGCCAAGTCCGCCCCCTATTGACGTCAATGA
CGGTAAATGGCCCGCCTGGCATTATGCCCAGTACATGACCTTACGGGACTTTCCTACTTGGCAGTACATC
TACGTATTAGTCATCGCTATTACCATGGTGATGCGGTTTTGGCAGTACACCAATGGGCGTGGATAGCGGT
TTGACTCACGGGGATTTCCAAGTCTCCACCCCATTGACGTCAATGGGAGTTTGTTTTGGCACCAAAATCA
ACGGGACTTTCCAAAATGTCGTAATAACCCCGCCCCGTTGACGCAAATGGGCGGTAGGCGTGTACGGTGG
GAGGTCTATATAAGCAGAGCTCGTTTAGTGAACCGTCAGATCACTAGAAGCTTTATTGCGGTAGTTTATC
ACAGTTAAATTGCTAACGCAGTCAGTGCTTCTGACACAACAGTCTCGAACTTAAGCTGCAGAAGTTGGTC
GTGAGGCACTGGGCAGGTAAGTATCAAGGTTACAAGACAGGTTTAAGGAGACCAATAGAAACTGGGCTTG
TCGAGACAGAGAAGACTCTTGCGTTTCTGATAGGCACCTATTGGTCTTACTGACATCCACTTTGCCTTTC
TCTCCACAGGTGTCCACTCCCAGTTCAATTACAGCTCTTAAGGCTAGAGTACTTAATACGACTCACTATA
GGCTAGCCAGCTGGCGCGGATATCGCCACCATGGGATCCGAAATCGGTACAGGCTTCCCCTTCGACCCCC
ATTATGTGGAAGTCCTGGGCGAGCGTATGCACTACGTCGATGTTGGACCGCGGGATGGCACGCCTGTGCT
GTTCCTGCACGGTAACCCGACCTCGTCCTACCTGTGGCGCAACATCATCCCGCATGTAGCACCGAGTCAT
CGGTGCATTGCTCCAGACCTGATCGGGATGGGAAAATCGGACAAACCAGACCTCGATTATTTCTTCGACG
ACCACGTCCGCTACCTCGATGCCTTCATCGAAGCCTTGGGTTTGGAAGAGGTCGTCCTGGTCATCCACGA
CTGGGGCTCAGCTCTCGGATTCCACTGGGCCAAGCGCAATCCGGAACGGGTCAAAGGTATTGCATGTATG
GAATTCATCCGGCCTATCCCGACGTGGGACGAATGGCCAGAATTCGCCCGTGAGACCTTCCAGGCCTTCC
GGACCGCCGACGTCGGCCGAGAGTTGATCATCGATCAGAACGCTTTCATCGAGGGTGCGCTCCCGATGGG
GGTCGTCCGTCCGCTTACGGAGGTCGAGATGGACCACTATCGCGAGCCCTTCCTCAAGCCTGTTGACCGA
GAGCCACTGTGGCGATTCCCCAACGAGCTGCCCATCGCCGGTGAGCCCGCGAACATCGTCGCGCTCGTCG
AGGCATACATGAACTGGCTGCACCAGTCACCTGTCCCGAAGTTGTTGTTCTGGGGCACACCCGGCGTACT
GATCCCCCCGGCCGAAGCCGCGAGACTTGCCGAAAGCCTCCCCAACTGCAAGACAGTGGACATCGGCCCG
GGATTGTTCTTGCTCCAGGAAGACAACCCGGACCTTATCGGCAGTGAGATCGCGCGCTGGCTCCCCGGGC
TGGCCGGCTCCGGTGGGGGCGGGAGCATGCCAGTGATCAATATTGAGGACCTGACAGAAAAGGACAAATT
GAAGATGGAAGTCGACCAGCTCAAGAAAGAAGTGACGCTGGAAAGAATGCTGGTGTCCAAATGTTGTGAA
GAATTCAGGGATTATGTTGAAGAAAGATCCGGGGAAGATCCATTAGTAAAGGGTATCCCAGAGGACAAAA
ATCCCTTCAAGGAGCTCAAAGGAGGCTGTGTGATTTCATAAGGATCCGCCGGCTAATAGTTAATTAAGTA
GGCGGCCGCTTCCCTTTAGTGAGGGTTAATGCTTCGAGCAGACATGATAAGATACATTGATGAGTTTGGA
CAAACCACAACTAGAATGCAGTGAAAAAAATGCTTTATTTGTGAAATTTGTGATGCTATTGCTTTATTTG
TAACCATTATAAGCTGCAATAAACAAGTTAACAACAACAATTGCATTCATTTTATGTTTCAGGTTCAGGG
GGAGATGTGGGAGGTTTTTTAAAGCAAGTAAAACCTCTACAAATGTGGTAAAATCCGATAAGGATCGATC
CGGGCTGGCGTAATAGCGAAGAGGCCCGCACCGATCGCCCTTCCCAACAGTTGCGCAGCCTGAATGGCGA
ATGG
[124 nt withheld, positions 2595-2718]
CGCG
[88 nt withheld, positions 2723-2810]
A
[49 nt withheld, positions 2812-2860]
CCTTTGACGTTGGAGTCCACGTTCTTT
[37 nt withheld, positions 2888-2924]
ACCCTATCTCGGTCTATTCTTTTGATTTATAAGGGATTTTGCCGATTTCGGCCTATTGGTTAAAAAATGA
GCTGATTTAACAAAAATTTAACGCGAATTTTAACAAAATATTAACGCTTACAATTTCCTGATGCGGTATT
TTCTCCTTACGCATCTGTGCGGTATTTCACACCGCATATGGTGCACTCTCAGTACAATCTGCTCTGATGC
CGCATAGTTAAGCCAGCCCCGACACCCGCCAACACCCGCTGACGCGCCCTGACGGGCTTGTCTGCTCCCG
GCATCCGCTTACAGACAAGCTGTGACCGTCTCCGGGAGCTGCATGTGTCAGAGGTTTTCACCGTCATCAC
CGAAACGCGCGAGACGAAAGGGCCTCGTGATACGCCTATTTTTATAGGTTAATGTCATGATAATAATGGT
TTCTTAGACGTCAGGTGGCACTTTTCGGGGAAATGTGCGCGGAACCCCTATTTGTTTATTTTTCTAAATA
CATTCAAATATGTATCCGCTCATGAGACAATAACCCTGATAAATGCTTCAATAATATTGAAAAAGGAAGA
GTATGAGTATTCAACATTTCCGTGTCGCCCTTATTCCCTTTTTTGCGGCATTTTGCCTTCCTGTTTTTGC
TCACCCAGAAACGCTGGTGAAAGTAAAAGATGCTGAAGATCAGTTGGGTGCACGAGTGGGTTACATCGAA
CTGGATCTCAACAGCGGTAAGATCCTTGAGAGTTTTCGCCCCGAAGAACGTTTTCCAATGATGAGCACTT
TTAAAGTTCTGCTATGTGGCGCGGTATTATCCCGTATTGACGCCGGGCAAGAGCAACTCGGTCGCCGCAT
ACACTATTCTCAGAATGACTTGGTTGAGTACTCACCAGTCACAGAAAAGCATCTTACGGATGGCATGACA
GTAAGAGAATTATGCAGTGCTGCCATAACCATGAGTGATAACACTGCGGCCAACTTACTTCTGACAACGA
TCGGAGGACCGAAGGAGCTAACCGCTTTTTTGCACAACATGGGGGATCATGTAACTCGCCTTGATCGTTG
GGAACCGGAGCTGAATGAAGCCATACCAAACGACGAGCGTGACACCACGATGCCTGTAGCAATGGCAACA
ACGTTGCGCAAACTATTAACTGGCGAACTACTTACTCTAGCTTCCCGGCAACAATTAATAGACTGGATGG
AGGCGGATAAAGTTGCAGGACCACTTCTGCGCTCGGCCCTTCCGGCTGGCTGGTTTATTGCTGATAAATC
TGGAGCCGGTGAGCGTGGGTCTCGCGGTATCATTGCAGCACTGGGGCCAGATGGTAAGCCCTCCCGTATC
GTAGTTATCTACACGACGGGGAGTCAGGCAACTATGGATGAACGAAATAGACAGATCGCTGAGATAGGTG
CCTCACTGATTAAGCATTGGTAACTGTCAGACCAAGTTTACTCATATATACTTTAGATTGATTTAAAACT
TCATTTTTAATTTAAAAGGATCTAGGTGAAGATCCTTTTTGATAATCTCATGACCAAAATCCCTTAACGT
GAGTTTTCGTTCCACTGAGCGTCAGACCCCGTAGAAAAGATCAAAGGATCTTCTTGAGATCCTTTTTTTC
TGCGCGTAATCTGCTGCTTGCAAACAAAAAAACCACCGCTACCAGCGGTGGTTTGTTTGCCGGATCAAGA
GCTACCAACTCTTTTTCCGAAGGTAACTGGCTTCAGCAGAGCGCAGATACCAAATACTGTTCTTCTAGTG
TAGCCGTAGTTAGGCCACCACTTCAAGAACTCTGTAGCACCGCCTACATACCTCGCTCTGCTAATCCTGT
TACCAGTGGCTGCTGCCAGTGGCGATAAGTCGTGTCTTACCGGGTTGGACTCAAGACGATAGTTACCGGA
TAAGGCGCAGCGGTCGGGCTGAACGGGGGGTTCGTGCACACAGCCCAGCTTGGAGCGAACGACCTACACC
GAACTGAGATACCTACAGCGTGAGCTATGAGAAAGCGCCACGCTTCCCGAAGGGAGAAAGGCGGACAGGT
ATCCGGTAAGCGGCAGGGTCGGAACAGGAGAGCGCACGAGGGAGCTTCCAGGGGGAAACGCCTGGTATCT
TTATAGTCCTGTCGGGTTTCGCCACCTCTGACTTGAGCGTCGATTTTTGTGATGCTCGTCAGGGGGGCGG
AGCCTATGGAAAAACGCCAGCAACGCGGCCTTTTTACGGTTCCTGGCCTTTTGCTGGCCTTTTGCTCACA
TGGCTCGACAGATCT
