>Addgene plasmid #67038 | HaloTag-G protein gamma-1 | addgene partial sequence | sequence record 118943 | CMV-F 5'-CGCAAATGGGCGGTAGGCGTG-3'
CCGTCAGATCACTAGAAGCTTTATTGCGGTAGTTTATCACAGTTAAATTGCTAACGCAGTCAGTGCTTCT
GACACAACAGTCTCGAACTTAAGCTGCAGAAGTTGGTCGTGAGGCACTGGGCAGGTAAGTATCAAGGTTA
CAAGACAGGTTTAAGGAGACCAATAGAAACTGGGCTTGTCGAGACAGAGAAGACTCTTGCGTTTCTGATA
GGCACCTATTGGTCTTACTGACATCCACTTTGCCTTTCTCTCCACAGGTGTCCACTCCCAGTTCAATTAC
AGCTCTTAAGGCTAGAGTACTTAATACGACTCACTATAGGCTAGCCAGCTGGCGCGGATATCGCCACCAT
GGGATCCGAAATCGGTACAGGCTTCCCCTTCGACCCCCATTATGTGGAAGTCCTGGGCGAGCGTATGCAC
TACGTCGATGTTGGACCGCGGGATGGCACGCCTGTGCTGTTCCTGCACGGTAACCCGACCTCGTCCTACC
TGTGGCGCAACATCATCCCGCATGTAGCACCGAGTCATCGGTGCATTGCTCCAGACCTGATCGGGATGGG
AAAATCGGACAAACCAGACCTCGATTATTTCTTCGACGACCACGTCCGCTACCTCGATGCCTTCATCGAA
GCCTTGGGTTTGGAAGAGGTCGTCCTGGTCATCCACGACTGGGGCTCAGCTCTCGGATTCCACTGGGCCA
AGCGCAATCCGGAACGGGTCAAAGGTATTGCATGTATGGAATTCATCCGGCCTATCCCGACGTGGGACGA
ATGGCCAGAATTCGCCCGTGAGACCTTCCAGGCCTTCCGGACCGCCGACGTCGGCCGAGAGTTGATCATC
GATCAGAACGCTTTCATCGAGGGTGCGCTCCCGAT
