>Addgene plasmid #67038 | HaloTag-G protein gamma-1 | addgene partial sequence | sequence record 118944 | EBV-rev 5'-GTGGTTTGTCCAAACTCATC-3'
CCTCACTAAAGGGAAGCGGCCGCCTACTTAATTAACTATTAGCCGGCGGATCCTTATGAAATCACACAGC
CTCCTTTGAGCTCCTTGAAGGGATTTTTGTCCTCTGGGATACCCTTTACTAATGGATCTTCCCCGGATCT
TTCTTCAACATAATCCCTGAATTCTTCACAACATTTGGACACCAGCATTCTTTCCAGCGTCACTTCTTTC
TTGAGCTGGTCGACTTCCATCTTCAATTTGTCCTTTTCTGTCAGGTCCTCAATATTGATCACTGGCATGC
TCCCGCCCCCACCGGAGCCGGCCAGCCCGGGGAGCCAGCGCGCGATCTCACTGCCGATAAGGTCCGGGTT
GTCTTCCTGGAGCAAGAACAATCCCGGGCCGATGTCCACTGTCTTGCAGTTGGGGAGGCTTTCGGCAAGT
CTCGCGGCTTCGGCCGGGGGGATCAGTACGCCGGGTGTGCCCCAGAACAACAACTTCGGGACAGGTGACT
GGTGCAGCCAGTTCATGTATGCCTCGACGAGCGCGACGATGTTCGCGGGCTCACCGGCGATGGGCAGCTC
GTTGGGGAATCGCCACAGTGGCTCTCGGTCAACAGGCTTGAGGAAGGGCTCGCGATAGTGGTCCATCTCG
ACCTCCGTAAGCGGACGGACGACCCCCATCGGGAGCGCACCCTCGATGAAAGCGTTCTGATCGATGATCA
ACTCTCGGCCGACGTCGGCGGTCCGGAAGGCCTGGAAGGTCTCACGGGCGAATTCTGGCCATTCGTCCCA
CGTCGGG
